Addgene plasmid #231890: mCherry-NLS-mCherry
Purpose: mCherry-tagged nuclear rupture marker
Depositing lab: Lukas Kapitein. Publication: Nuclear poly-glutamine aggregates rupture the nuclear envelope and hinder its repair. Korsten G, Osinga M, Pelle RA, Serweta AK, Hoogenberg B, Kampinga HH, Kapitein LC. J Cell Biol. 2024 Nov 4;223(11):e202307142. doi: 10.1083/jcb.202307142. Epub 2024 Aug 16. PubMed 39150509.
Backbone
  Vector backbone: pEGFP-N1
  Vector type: Mammalian Expression
Growth in bacteria
  Bacterial resistance: Kanamycin, 50 μg/mL
  Growth temperature: 37°C
  Growth strain: DH5alpha
  Copy number: High Copy
Gene/Insert
  Gene/Insert name: mCherry-SV40 NLS-mCherry
  Species: Discosoma sp.
  Cloning method: Restriction Enzyme; 5′ cloning site unknown (unknown if destroyed)
Terms and licenses: Academic/Nonprofit Terms; Industry Terms: Not Available to Industry
Depositor comments: Internal plasmid ID GK046
How to cite: mCherry-NLS-mCherry was a gift from Lukas Kapitein (Addgene plasmid # 231890 ; http://n2t.net/addgene:231890 ; RRID:Addgene_231890)
