[The description below was written by a language model from this plasmid's Addgene catalogue record and pLannotate feature annotations shown in this document.]
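Description:
mCherry-NLS-mCherry is a mammalian expression plasmid built on the pEGFP-N1 backbone that encodes a red fluorescent reporter of nuclear envelope integrity. According to the catalogue entry, the insert consists of two copies of the Discosoma-derived red fluorescent protein mCherry flanking the SV40 nuclear localisation signal. The tandem arrangement produces a protein that is actively imported and normally held in the nucleus. When the nuclear envelope ruptures, the marker leaks into the cytoplasm, and it re-accumulates after repair, which gives a live-imaging readout of rupture events. Expression is driven by the human cytomegalovirus immediate-early enhancer and promoter and terminated by the SV40 polyadenylation signal.

The backbone carries a high-copy ColE1/pUC-type origin for propagation in E. coli and an f1 origin. Its NeoR/KanR cassette is preceded by both a bacterial promoter and the SV40 early promoter and followed by the HSV TK poly(A) signal, so it gives kanamycin resistance in bacteria and G418 selection in mammalian cells.

The automated annotation fits the catalogue description only loosely. The sequenced record is 4,280 nt, and between the CMV promoter and the SV40 poly(A) signal it shows just short fragments labelled mNeonGreen, dTomato (a Discosoma relative, spanning the origin) and SV40 large T antigen. The large T antigen fragment may correspond to the NLS region, and the small ble and bGH poly(A) fragments are probably spurious matches. No full-length mCherry is called. The annotated coding region looks too small for two complete copies, possibly because the repeat collapsed during sequence assembly, though the record does not explain the difference. The 5′ cloning site is also not recorded.
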