Features (pLannotate 1.2.2; 14 found; start..end, strand, type, name):
    236..319     +  CDS            large T antigen (fragment): large T antigen from SV40 (simian virus 40)
    342..463     +  polyA_signal   SV40 poly(A) signal: SV40 polyadenylation signal
    497..925     -  rep_origin     f1 ori (sequence partly withheld): f1 bacteriophage origin of replication; arrow indicates direction of (+) strand synthesis
    952..1056    +  promoter       AmpR promoter: bla
   1058..1415    +  promoter       SV40 promoter: SV40 enhancer and early promoter
   1450..2244    +  CDS            NeoR/KanR: aminoglycoside phosphotransferase from Tn5; aph(3')-II (or nptII); confers resistance to neomycin, kanamycin, and G418 (Geneticin®)
   2265..2417    +  CDS            ble (fragment): BLE_KLEPN - Experimental evidence at protein level: Swiss-Prot protein existence level 1. Binding protein with a strong affinity to the bleomycin family of antibiotics. Binds to CL990; an antimitotic-antibiotic compound. From Klebsiella pneumoniae.
   2476..2523    +  polyA_signal   HSV TK poly(A) signal: herpes simplex virus thymidine kinase polyadenylation signal (Cole and Stacy, 1985)
   2614..2630    -  polyA_signal   bGH poly(A) signal (fragment): bovine growth hormone polyadenylation signal
   2852..3440    +  rep_origin     ori: high-copy-number ColE1/pMB1/pBR322/pUC origin of replication
   3615..3918    +  enhancer       CMV enhancer: human cytomegalovirus immediate early enhancer
   3919..4122    +  promoter       CMV promoter: human cytomegalovirus (CMV) immediate early promoter
   4151..4183    +  CDS            mNeonGreen (fragment): bright monomeric yellow-green fluorescent protein derived from LanYFP (Shaner et al., 2013)
   4231..217     +  CDS            dTomato (fragment) (across the origin): dTomato is a basic (constitutively fluorescent) orange fluorescent protein published in 2004, derived from Discosoma sp.. It is reported to be a somewhat slowly-maturing dimer with low acid sensitivity.
>Addgene plasmid #231890 | mCherry-NLS-mCherry | addgene full sequence | sequence record 461349 | Addgene NGS Result
CGAGATCAAGCAGAGGCTGAAGCTGAAGGACGGCGGCCACTACGACGCTGAGGTCAAGACCACCTACAAG
GCCAAGAAGCCCGTGCAGCTGCCCGGCGCCTACAACGTCAACATCAAGTTGGACATCACCTCCCACAACG
AGGACTACACCATCGTGGAACAGTACGAACGCGCCGAGGGCCGCCACTCCACCGGCGGCATGGACGAGCT
GTACAAGTGAGCGGCCGCGACTCTAGATCATAATCAGCCATACCACATTTGTAGAGGTTTTACTTGCTTT
AAAAAACCTCCCACACCTCCCCCTGAACCTGAAACATAAAATGAATGCAATTGTTGTTGTTAACTTGTTT
ATTGCAGCTTATAATGGTTACAAATAAAGCAATAGCATCACAAATTTCACAAATAAAGCATTTTTTTCAC
TGCATTCTAGTTGTGGTTTGTCCAAACTCATCAATGTATCTTAAGGCGTAAATTGTAAGCGTTAATATTT
TGTTAAAATTCGCGTTAAATTTTTGTTAAATCAGCTCATTTTTTAACCAATAGGCCGAAATCGGCAAAAT
CCCTTATAAATCAAAAGAATAGACCGAGATAGGGT
[37 nt withheld, positions 596-632]
AAAGAACGTGGACTCCAACGTCAAAGG
[49 nt withheld, positions 660-708]
T
[91 nt withheld, positions 710-800]
G
[124 nt withheld, positions 802-925]
CAGGTGGCACTTTTCGGGGAAATGTGCGCGGAACCCCTATTTGTTTATTTTTCTAAATACATTCAAATAT
GTATCCGCTCATGAGACAATAACCCTGATAAATGCTTCAATAATATTGAAAAAGGAAGAGTCCTGAGGCG
GAAAGAACCAGCTGTGGAATGTGTGTCAGTTAGGGTGTGGAAAGTCCCCAGGCTCCCCAGCAGGCAGAAG
TATGCAAAGCATGCATCTCAATTAGTCAGCAACCAGGTGTGGAAAGTCCCCAGGCTCCCCAGCAGGCAGA
AGTATGCAAAGCATGCATCTCAATTAGTCAGCAACCATAGTCCCGCCCCTAACTCCGCCCATCCCGCCCC
TAACTCCGCCCAGTTCCGCCCATTCTCCGCCCCATGGCTGACTAATTTTTTTTATTTATGCAGAGGCCGA
GGCCGCCTCGGCCTCTGAGCTATTCCAGAAGTAGTGAGGAGGCTTTTTTGGAGGCCTAGGCTTTTGCAAA
GATCGATCAAGAGACAGGATGAGGATCGTTTCGCATGATTGAACAAGATGGATTGCACGCAGGTTCTCCG
GCCGCTTGGGTGGAGAGGCTATTCGGCTATGACTGGGCACAACAGACAATCGGCTGCTCTGATGCCGCCG
TGTTCCGGCTGTCAGCGCAGGGGCGCCCGGTTCTTTTTGTCAAGACCGACCTGTCCGGTGCCCTGAATGA
ACTGCAAGACGAGGCAGCGCGGCTATCGTGGCTGGCCACGACGGGCGTTCCTTGCGCAGCTGTGCTCGAC
GTTGTCACTGAAGCGGGAAGGGACTGGCTGCTATTGGGCGAAGTGCCGGGGCAGGATCTCCTGTCATCTC
ACCTTGCTCCTGCCGAGAAAGTATCCATCATGGCTGATGCAATGCGGCGGCTGCATACGCTTGATCCGGC
TACCTGCCCATTCGACCACCAAGCGAAACATCGCATCGAGCGAGCACGTACTCGGATGGAAGCCGGTCTT
GTCGATCAGGATGATCTGGACGAAGAGCATCAGGGGCTCGCGCCAGCCGAACTGTTCGCCAGGCTCAAGG
CGAGCATGCCCGACGGCGAGGATCTCGTCGTGACCCATGGCGATGCCTGCTTGCCGAATATCATGGTGGA
AAATGGCCGCTTTTCTGGATTCATCGACTGTGGCCGGCTGGGTGTGGCGGACCGCTATCAGGACATAGCG
TTGGCTACCCGTGATATTGCTGAAGAGCTTGGCGGCGAATGGGCTGACCGCTTCCTCGTGCTTTACGGTA
TCGCCGCTCCCGATTCGCAGCGCATCGCCTTCTATCGCCTTCTTGACGAGTTCTTCTGAGCGGGACTCTG
GGGTTCGAAATGACCGACCAAGCGACGCCCAACCTGCCATCACGAGATTTCGATTCCACCGCCGCCTTCT
ATGAAAGGTTGGGCTTCGGAATCGTTTTCCGGGACGCCGGCTGGATGATCCTCCAGCGCGGGGATCTCAT
GCTGGAGTTCTTCGCCCACCCTAGGGGGAGGCTAACTGAAACACGGAAGGAGACAATACCGGAAGGAACC
CGCGCTATGACGGCAATAAAAAGACAGAATAAAACGCACGGTGTTGGGTCGTTTGTTCATAAACGCGGGG
TTCGGTCCCAGGGCTGGCACTCTGTCGATACCCCACCGAGACCCCATTGGGGCCAATACGCCCGCGTTTC
TTCCTTTTCCCCACCCCACCCCCCAAGTTCGGGTGAAGGCCCAGGGCTCGCAGCCAACGTCGGGGCGGCA
GGCCCTGCCATAGCCTCAGGTTACTCATATATACTTTAGATTGATTTAAAACTTCATTTTTAATTTAAAA
GGATCTAGGTGAAGATCCTTTTTGATAATCTCATGACCAAAATCCCTTAACGTGAGTTTTCGTTCCACTG
AGCGTCAGACCCCGTAGAAAAGATCAAAGGATCTTCTTGAGATCCTTTTTTTCTGCGCGTAATCTGCTGC
TTGCAAACAAAAAAACCACCGCTACCAGCGGTGGTTTGTTTGCCGGATCAAGAGCTACCAACTCTTTTTC
CGAAGGTAACTGGCTTCAGCAGAGCGCAGATACCAAATACTGTTCTTCTAGTGTAGCCGTAGTTAGGCCA
CCACTTCAAGAACTCTGTAGCACCGCCTACATACCTCGCTCTGCTAATCCTGTTACCAGTGGCTGCTGCC
AGTGGCGATAAGTCGTGTCTTACCGGGTTGGACTCAAGACGATAGTTACCGGATAAGGCGCAGCGGTCGG
GCTGAACGGGGGGTTCGTGCACACAGCCCAGCTTGGAGCGAACGACCTACACCGAACTGAGATACCTACA
GCGTGAGCTATGAGAAAGCGCCACGCTTCCCGAAGGGAGAAAGGCGGACAGGTATCCGGTAAGCGGCAGG
GTCGGAACAGGAGAGCGCACGAGGGAGCTTCCAGGGGGAAACGCCTGGTATCTTTATAGTCCTGTCGGGT
TTCGCCACCTCTGACTTGAGCGTCGATTTTTGTGATGCTCGTCAGGGGGGCGGAGCCTATGGAAAAACGC
CAGCAACGCGGCCTTTTTACGGTTCCTGGCCTTTTGCTGGCCTTTTGCTCACATGTTCTTTCCTGCGTTA
TCCCCTGATTCTGTGGATAACCGTATTACCGCCATGCATTAGTTATTAATAGTAATCAATTACGGGGTCA
TTAGTTCATAGCCCATATATGGAGTTCCGCGTTACATAACTTACGGTAAATGGCCCGCCTGGCTGACCGC
CCAACGACCCCCGCCCATTGACGTCAATAATGACGTATGTTCCCATAGTAACGCCAATAGGGACTTTCCA
TTGACGTCAATGGGTGGAGTATTTACGGTAAACTGCCCACTTGGCAGTACATCAAGTGTATCATATGCCA
AGTACGCCCCCTATTGACGTCAATGACGGTAAATGGCCCGCCTGGCATTATGCCCAGTACATGACCTTAT
GGGACTTTCCTACTTGGCAGTACATCTACGTATTAGTCATCGCTATTACCATGGTGATGCGGTTTTGGCA
GTACATCAATGGGCGTGGATAGCGGTTTGACTCACGGGGATTTCCAAGTCTCCACCCCATTGACGTCAAT
GGGAGTTTGTTTTGGCACCAAAATCAACGGGACTTTCCAAAATGTCGTAACAACTCCGCCCCATTGACGC
AAATGGGCGGTAGGCGTGTACGGTGGGAGGTCTATATAAGCAGAGCTGGTTTAGTGAACCGTCAGATCCG
CTAGCATGGTGAGCAAGGGCGAGGAGGATAACATGGCCATCATCAAGGAGTTCATGCGCTTCAAGGTGCA
CATGGAGGGCTCCGTGAACGGCCACGAGTTCGAGATCGAGGGCGAGGGCGAGGGCCGCCCCTACG
